Addgene plasmid #135452: Gal:mCherry-CRY2-uTEV1Δ(220-242)
Purpose: Yeast expression of uTEV1Δ fused to CRY2 and mCherry
Depositing lab: Alice Ting. Depositing organization: Stanford University. Publication: Directed evolution improves the catalytic efficiency of TEV protease. Sanchez MI, Ting AY. Nat Methods. 2019 Dec 9. pii: 10.1038/s41592-019-0665-7. doi: 10.1038/s41592-019-0665-7. PubMed 31819267.
Backbone
  Vector backbone: pRSII 413
  Backbone manufacturer: Steven B. Haase
  Backbone size w/o insert (bp): 5807
  Total vector size (bp): 8834
  Vector type: Yeast Expression
  Selectable markers: HIS3
Growth in bacteria
  Bacterial resistance: Ampicillin, 100 μg/mL
  Growth temperature: 37°C
  Growth strain: DH5alpha
  Growth instructions: Galactose media to induce expression
  Copy number: Low Copy
Gene/Insert
  Gene/Insert name: mCherry-CRY2-TEV1Δ(220-242)
  Species: Synthetic
  Insert size (bp): 3039
  Promoter: Gal
  Tag / fusion protein: mCherry
  Cloning method: Gibson Cloning
  Sequencing primers: 5′ Gal-f; 3′ tCYC-r
Terms and licenses: Academic/Nonprofit Terms; Industry Terms: Not Available to Industry
How to cite: Gal:mCherry-CRY2-uTEV1Δ(220-242) was a gift from Alice Ting (Addgene plasmid # 135452 ; http://n2t.net/addgene:135452 ; RRID:Addgene_135452)
