[The description below was written by a language model from this plasmid's Addgene catalogue record and pLannotate feature annotations shown in this document.]
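Description:
Gal:mCherry-CRY2-uTEV1Δ(220-242) is a yeast expression plasmid of about 8.8 kb built on the pRSII 413 shuttle backbone. In Saccharomyces cerevisiae it is maintained as a low-copy centromeric episome through a CEN6/ARS element and selected by the HIS3 auxotrophic marker, which is driven by its own promoter. In E. coli it replicates from a ColE1/pUC-type origin and is selected with ampicillin via the bla gene. The backbone also carries an f1 origin, remnants of the lacZα cloning region with the lac promoter and operator, and flanking T3 and T7 promoters. These are leftovers of the pRS-style multiple cloning site and play no evident role in the yeast payload.

The roughly 3 kb synthetic insert, assembled by Gibson cloning, is a single fusion open reading frame under the galactose-inducible, Gal4-regulated GAL1 promoter and terminated by the CYC1 terminator. The annotated promoter runs to the end of the numbered sequence, so on the circular plasmid it lies just upstream of the coding region. The fusion reads, from the N-terminus, mCherry, a fragment of Arabidopsis thaliana cryptochrome CRY2, and a TEV protease fragment corresponding to the uTEV1Δ variant, whose name indicates removal of residues 220–242. mCherry gives a red fluorescent readout of expression level. CRY2 is a blue-light photoreceptor commonly used for light-induced recruitment to a binding partner, although the record names no partner. The stated purpose is simply yeast expression of this fusion, and the associated work concerns directed evolution of TEV protease for improved catalytic efficiency. The specific mutations that define uTEV1 are not listed in the record.
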