Features (pLannotate 1.2.2; 23 found; start..end, strand, type, name):
     72..779     +  CDS            mCherry: mCherry is a basic (constitutively fluorescent) red fluorescent protein published in 2004, derived from Discosoma sp.. It is reported to be a very rapidly-maturing monomer with low acid sensitivity.
    861..2357    +  CDS            CRY2 (fragment): CRY2_ARATH - Also known as PHH1 From Arabidopsis thaliana (Mouse-ear cress).
   2435..3083    +  CDS            TEV protease (fragment): tobacco etch virus protease (Kapust et al., 2001)
   3096..3343    +  terminator     CYC1 terminator: S. cerevisiae CYC1; transcription terminator for CYC1
   3362..3380    -  promoter       T7 promoter: promoter for bacteriophage T7 RNA polymerase
   3388..3543    +  CDS            lacZα (fragment): LacZα fragment of β-galactosidase; lacZ fragment
   3547..3975    +  rep_origin     f1 ori (sequence partly withheld): f1 bacteriophage origin of replication; arrow indicates direction of (+) strand synthesis
   4003..4054    -  misc_feature   bom (fragment): basis of mobility region from pBR322
   4265..4924    -  CDS            HIS3: HIS7_YEAST - Experimental evidence at protein level: Swiss-Prot protein existence level 1. From Saccharomyces cerevisiae (strain ATCC 204508 / S288c) (Baker's yeast).
   4925..5112    -  promoter       HIS3 promoter: S. cerevisiae HIS3
   5162..5242    +  CDS            MRM1 (fragment): MRM1_YEAST - Also known as PET56 From Saccharomyces cerevisiae (strain ATCC 204508 / S288c) (Baker's yeast).
   5243..5292    -  misc_feature   bom (fragment): basis of mobility region from pBR322
   5394..5429    -  CDS            rop (fragment): Rop protein, which maintains plasmids at low copy number; rop
   5497..6000    -  misc_feature   CEN/ARS: S. cerevisiae CEN6 centromere fused to an autonomously replicating sequence
   6037..6141    +  promoter       AmpR promoter: bla
   6142..7002    +  CDS            AmpR: β-lactamase; bla; confers resistance to ampicillin, carbenicillin, and related antibiotics
   7173..7761    +  rep_origin     ori: high-copy-number ColE1/pMB1/pBR322/pUC origin of replication
   7944..8036    +  CDS            lacI (fragment): lac repressor; lacI; The lac repressor binds to the lac operator to inhibit transcription in E. coli. This inhibition can be relieved by adding lactose or isopropyl-β-D-thiogalactopyranoside (IPTG).
   8049..8070    +  protein_bind   CAP binding site: CAP binding activates transcription in the presence of cAMP. E. coli catabolite activator protein
   8085..8115    +  promoter       lac promoter: promoter for the E. coli lac operon
   8123..8139    +  protein_bind   lac operator: The lac repressor binds to the lac operator to inhibit transcription in E. coli. This inhibition can be relieved by adding lactose or isopropyl-β-D-thiogalactopyranoside (IPTG). lac repressor encoded by lacI
   8184..8202    +  promoter       T3 promoter: promoter for bacteriophage T3 RNA polymerase
   8393..8834    +  promoter       GAL1 promoter: S. cerevisiae GAL1; inducible promoter, regulated by Gal4
>Addgene plasmid #135452 | Gal:mCherry-CRY2-uTEV1Δ(220-242) | addgene full sequence | sequence record 267453 | Addgene NGS Result
AAAAAACCCCGGATCGAATTCTACTTCATACATTTTCAATTAAGATGGCTCGGGATCCACCGGTCGCCAC
CATGGTGAGCAAGGGCGAGGAGGATAACATGGCCATCATCAAGGAGTTCATGCGCTTCAAGGTGCACATG
GAGGGCTCCGTGAACGGCCACGAGTTCGAGATCGAGGGCGAGGGCGAGGGCCGCCCCTACGAGGGCACCC
AGACCGCCAAGCTGAAGGTGACCAAGGGTGGCCCCCTGCCCTTCGCCTGGGACATCCTGTCCCCTCAGTT
CATGTACGGCTCCAAGGCCTACGTGAAGCACCCCGCCGACATCCCCGACTACTTGAAGCTGTCCTTCCCC
GAGGGCTTCAAGTGGGAGCGCGTGATGAACTTCGAGGACGGCGGCGTGGTGACCGTGACCCAGGACTCCT
CCCTGCAGGACGGCGAGTTCATCTACAAGGTGAAGCTGCGCGGCACCAACTTCCCCTCCGACGGCCCCGT
AATGCAGAAGAAGACCATGGGCTGGGAGGCCTCCTCCGAGCGGATGTACCCCGAGGACGGCGCCCTGAAG
GGCGAGATCAAGCAGAGGCTGAAGCTGAAGGACGGCGGCCACTACGACGCTGAGGTCAAGACCACCTACA
AGGCCAAGAAGCCCGTGCAGCTGCCCGGCGCCTACAACGTCAACATCAAGTTGGACATCACCTCCCACAA
CGAGGACTACACCATCGTGGAACAGTACGAACGCGCCGAGGGCCGCCACTCCACCGGCGGCATGGACGAG
CTGTACAAGGCTCTGGGAGGTCAAGGTCTGCAGGCTAGTGGTGGAGGAGGCTCTGGTGGAGGCGGTAGCG
GAGGCGGAGGGTCGGCTAGCATGAAGATGGACAAAAAGACGATTGTGTGGTTTAGACGTGACCTTCGCAT
TGAGGACAACCCTGCGTTGGCAGCGGCAGCGCATGAAGGTTCGGTATTCCCTGTCTTTATCTGGTGTCCC
GAAGAGGAGGGGCAATTCTATCCCGGTCGCGCGTCCCGATGGTGGATGAAACAGTCGCTCGCACATCTTA
GCCAGTCGTTGAAGGCGCTCGGCTCTGATCTGACGCTCATCAAAACACACAATACAATTTCTGCCATTCT
GGATTGCATTAGGGTGACTGGTGCCACCAAAGTTGTGTTCAATCACCTTTATGATCCCGTAAGCCTGGTC
AGGGATCATACAGTAAAAGAGAAACTTGTAGAGAGGGGAATCAGCGTCCAATCGTACAATGGGGACTTGT
TGTATGAACCGTGGGAAATCTATTGTGAGAAAGGCAAACCTTTCACTTCCTTCAATTCGTACTGGAAGAA
ATGCCTCGACATGTCCATCGAGTCAGTCATGCTGCCGCCACCTTGGAGACTTATGCCCATTACTGCTGCG
GCAGAGGCGATCTGGGCTTGCAGCATCGAAGAACTTGGTCTGGAAAACGAAGCGGAAAAACCCAGTAACG
CGCTCCTGACGCGAGCGTGGTCGCCAGGCTGGTCGAATGCTGATAAGCTCCTTAATGAGTTTATCGAGAA
ACAGTTGATCGACTATGCGAAGAATAGCAAGAAGGTGGTGGGAAATTCCACTTCCCTCCTGTCGCCGTAT
CTCCACTTTGGGGAGATTAGCGTGAGGCATGTGTTCCAATGTGCGCGGATGAAGCAAATCATTTGGGCTC
GCGACAAAAACTCTGAAGGAGAGGAGTCTGCCGATTTGTTTTTGAGAGGAATCGGCCTTAGGGAGTATTC
ACGATACATCTGCTTCAACTTTCCGTTTACACATGAACAATCCCTCCTCAGCCACCTCCGCTTCTTTCCG
TGGGACGCGGACGTGGACAAATTCAAGGCCTGGCGGCAGGGGCGCACGGGATACCCGTTGGTGGATGCGG
GTATGAGAGAGCTGTGGGCAACGGGTTGGATGCACAACCGTATTCGAGTCATCGTTAGTAGCTTTGCCGT
TAAGTTCCTCTTGTTGCCCTGGAAATGGGGGATGAAATACTTTTGGGACACGCTTCTGGATGCGGACTTG
GAGTGCGATATTCTTGGGTGGCAGTACATTTCGGGTTCCATCCCTGACGGGCATGAACTTGACCGATTGG
ATAACCCTGCACTGCAAGGAGCAAAGTACGACCCGGAGGGAGAATACATCAGGCAGTGGCTCCCAGAGCT
GGCCCGTCTGCCCACCGAGTGGATTCACCACCCGTGGGATGCTCCCCTGACCGTCCTTAAAGCCTCAGGG
GTCGAATTGGGGACGAATTACGCGAAACCCATCGTCGATATTGACACCGCACGAGAATTGCTGGCGAAAG
CCATCTCAAGAACACGCGAAGCGCAGATTATGATCGGAGCAGCGCCGGGAGGTAGCGGCTCTGGTGGAAG
TGGATCAGGCAGCGGTGGATCTGGCAGCGGAAAGCTTGGTTCCGGGGGAGAATCCTTGTTTAAGGGACCA
CGTGATTACAACCCGATATCGAGCACCATTTGTCATTTGACGAATGAATCTGATGGGCACACAACATCGT
TGTATGGTATTGGATTTGGTCCCTTCATCATTACAAACAAGCACTTGTTTAGAAGAAATAATGGAACACT
GTTGGTCCAATCACTACATGGTGTATTCAAGGTCAAGAACACCACGACTTTGCAACAACACCTCATTGAT
GGGAGGGACATGATAATTATTCGCATGCCTAAGGATTTCCCACCATTTCCTCAAAAGCTGAAATTTAGAG
AGCCACAAAGGGAAGAGCGCATATGTCTTGTGACAACCAACTTCCAAACTAAGAGCATGTCTAGCATGGT
GTCAGACACTAGTTGCACATTCCCTTCATCTGATGGCATATTCTGGAAGCATTGGATTCAAACCAAGGAT
GGGCAGTGTGGCAATCCATTAGTATCAACTAGAGATGGGTTCATTGTTGGTATACACTCAGCATCGAATT
TCACCAACACAAACAATTATTTCACAAGCGTGCCGAAAAACTTCATGGAATTGTTGACAAATCAGGAGGC
GCAGCAGTGGGTTAGTGGTTGGCGATTAAATGCTGACTCAGTATTGTGGGGGGGCCATAAAGTTTTCATG
GTGTAATAGCTCGAGTCATGTAATTAGTTATGTCACGCTTACATTCACGCCCTCCCCCCACATCCGCTCT
AACCGAAAAGGAAGGAGTTAGACAACCTGAAGTCTAGGTCCCTATTTATTTTTTTATAGTTATGTTAGTA
TTAAGAACGTTATTTATATTTCAAATTTTTCTTTTTTTTCTGTACAGACGCGTGTACGCATGTAACATTA
TACTGAAAACCTTGCTTGAGAAGGTTTTGGGACGCTCGAAGGCTTTAATTTGCGGCCGGTACCCAATTCG
CCCTATAGTGAGTCGTATTACGCGCGCTCACTGGCCGTCGTTTTACAACGTCGTGACTGGGAAAACCCTG
GCGTTACCCAACTTAATCGCCTTGCAGCACATCCCCCTTTCGCCAGCTGGCGTAATAGCGAAGAGGCCCG
CACCGATCGCCCTTCCCAACAGTTGCGCAGCCTGAATGGCGAATGG
[124 nt withheld, positions 3547-3670]
C
[91 nt withheld, positions 3672-3762]
A
[49 nt withheld, positions 3764-3812]
CCTTTGACGTTGGAGTCCACGTTCTTT
[37 nt withheld, positions 3840-3876]
ACCCTATCTCGGTCTATTCTTTTGATTTATAAGGGATTTTGCCGATTTCGGCCTATTGGTTAAAAAATGA
GCTGATTTAACAAAAATTTAACGCGAATTTTAACAAAATATTAACGCTTACAATTTCCTGATGCGGTATT
TTCTCCTTACGCATCTGTGCGGTATTTCACACCGCATAGATCCGTCGAGTTCAAGAGAAAAAAAAAGAAA
AAGCAAAAAGAAAAAAGGAAAGCGCGCCTCGTTCAGAATGACACGTATAGAATGATGCATTACCTTGTCA
TCTTCAGTATCATACTGTTCGTATACATACTTACTGACATTCATAGGTATACATATATACACATGTATAT
ATATCGTATGCTGCAACTTTAAATAATCGGTGTCACTACATAAGAACACCTTTGGTGGAGGGAACATCGT
TTGTACCATTGGGCGAGGTGGCTTCTCTTATGGCAACCGCAAGAGCCTTGAACGCACTCTCACTACGGTG
ATGATCATTCTTGCCTCGCAGACAATCAACGTGGAGGGTAATTCTGCTAGCCTCTGCAAAACTTTCAAGA
AAATGCGGGATCATCTCGCAAGAGAGATCTCCTACTTTCTCCCTTTGCAAACCAAGTTCGACAACTGCGT
ACGGCCTGTTCGAAAGATCTACCACCGCTCTGGAAAGTGCCTCATCCAAAGGCGCAAATCCTGATCCAAA
CCTTTTTACTCCACGCACGGCCCCTAGGGCCTCTTTAAATGCTTGACCGAGAGCAATCCCGCAGTCTTCA
GTGGTGTGATGGTCGTCTATGTGTAAGTCACCAATGCACTCAACGATTAGCGACCAGCCGGAATGCTTGG
CCAGAGCATGTATCATATGGTCCAGAAACCCTATACCTGTGTGGACGTTAATCACTTGCGATTGTGTGGC
CTGTTCTGCTACTGCTTCTGCCTCTTTTTCTGGGAAGATCGAGTGCTCTATCGCTAGGGGACCACCCTTT
AAAGAGATCGCAATCTGAATCTTGGTTTCATTTGTAATACGCTTTACTAGGGCTTTCTGCTCTGTCATCT
TTGCCTTCGTTTATCTTGCCTGCTCATTTTTTAGTATATTCTTCGAAGAAATCACATTACTTTATATAAT
GTATAATTCATTATGTGATAATGCCAATCGCTAAGAAAAAAAAAGAGTCATCCGCTAGGTGGAAAAAAAA
AAATGAAAATCATTACCGAGGCATAAAAAAATATAGAGTGTACTAGAGGAGGCCAAGAGTAATAGAAAAA
GAAAATTGCGGGAAAGGACTGTGTTATGACTTCCCTGACTAATGCCGTGTTCAAACGATACCTGGCAGTG
ACTCCTAGCGCTCACCAAGCTCTTAAAACGGGAATTTATGGTGCACTCTCAGTACAATCTGCTCTGATGC
CGCATAGTTAAGCCAGCCCCGACACCCGCCAACACCCGCTGACGCGCCCTGACGGGCTTGTCTGCTCCCG
GCATCCGCTTACAGACAAGCTGTGACCGTCTCCGGGAGCTGCATGTGTCAGAGGTTTTCACCGTCATCAC
CGAAACGCGCGAGACGAAAGGGCCTCGTGATACGCCTATTTTTATAGGTTAATGTCATGATAATAATGGT
TTCTTAGACGGATCGCTTGCCTGTAACTTACACGCGCCTCGTATCTTTTAATGATGGAATAATTTGGGAA
TTTACTCTGTGTTTATTTATTTTTATGTTTTGTATTTGGATTTTAGAAAGTAAATAAAGAAGGTAGAAGA
GTTACGGAATGAAGAAAAAAAAATAAACAAAGGTTTAAAAAATTTCAACAAAAAGCGTACTTTACATATA
TATTTATTAGACAAGAAAAGCAGATTAAATAGATATACATTCGATTAACGATAAGTAAAATGTAAAATCA
CAGGATTTTCGTGTGTGGTCTTCTACACAGACAAGATGAAACAATTCGGCATTAATACCTGAGAGCAGGA
AGAGCAAGATAAAAGGTAGTATTTGTTGGCGATCCCCCTAGAGTCTTTTACATCTTCGGAAAACAAAAAC
TATTTTTTCTTTAATTTCTTTTTTTACTTTCTATTTTTAATTTATATATTTATATTAAAAAATTTAAATT
ATAATTATTTTTATAGCACGTGATGAAAAGGACCCAGGTGGCACTTTTCGGGGAAATGTGCGCGGAACCC
CTATTTGTTTATTTTTCTAAATACATTCAAATATGTATCCGCTCATGAGACAATAACCCTGATAAATGCT
TCAATAATATTGAAAAAGGAAGAGTATGAGTATTCAACATTTCCGTGTCGCCCTTATTCCCTTTTTTGCG
GCATTTTGCCTTCCTGTTTTTGCTCACCCAGAAACGCTGGTGAAAGTAAAAGATGCTGAAGATCAGTTGG
GTGCACGAGTGGGTTACATCGAACTGGATCTCAACAGCGGTAAGATCCTTGAGAGTTTTCGCCCCGAAGA
ACGTTTTCCAATGATGAGCACTTTTAAAGTTCTGCTATGTGGCGCGGTATTATCCCGTATTGACGCCGGG
CAAGAGCAACTCGGTCGCCGCATACACTATTCTCAGAATGACTTGGTTGAGTACTCACCAGTCACAGAAA
AGCATCTTACGGATGGCATGACAGTAAGAGAATTATGCAGTGCTGCCATAACCATGAGTGATAACACTGC
GGCCAACTTACTTCTGACAACGATCGGAGGACCGAAGGAGCTAACCGCTTTTTTGCACAACATGGGGGAT
CATGTAACTCGCCTTGATCGTTGGGAACCGGAGCTGAATGAAGCCATACCAAACGACGAGCGTGACACCA
CGATGCCTGTAGCAATGGCAACAACGTTGCGCAAACTATTAACTGGCGAACTACTTACTCTAGCTTCCCG
GCAACAATTAATAGACTGGATGGAGGCGGATAAAGTTGCAGGACCACTTCTGCGCTCGGCCCTTCCGGCT
GGCTGGTTTATTGCTGATAAATCTGGAGCCGGTGAGCGTGGGTCTCGCGGTATCATTGCAGCACTGGGGC
CAGATGGTAAGCCCTCCCGTATCGTAGTTATCTACACGACGGGGAGTCAGGCAACTATGGATGAACGAAA
TAGACAGATCGCTGAGATAGGTGCCTCACTGATTAAGCATTGGTAACTGTCAGACCAAGTTTACTCATAT
ATACTTTAGATTGATTTAAAACTTCATTTTTAATTTAAAAGGATCTAGGTGAAGATCCTTTTTGATAATC
TCATGACCAAAATCCCTTAACGTGAGTTTTCGTTCCACTGAGCGTCAGACCCCGTAGAAAAGATCAAAGG
ATCTTCTTGAGATCCTTTTTTTCTGCGCGTAATCTGCTGCTTGCAAACAAAAAAACCACCGCTACCAGCG
GTGGTTTGTTTGCCGGATCAAGAGCTACCAACTCTTTTTCCGAAGGTAACTGGCTTCAGCAGAGCGCAGA
TACCAAATACTGTTCTTCTAGTGTAGCCGTAGTTAGGCCACCACTTCAAGAACTCTGTAGCACCGCCTAC
ATACCTCGCTCTGCTAATCCTGTTACCAGTGGCTGCTGCCAGTGGCGATAAGTCGTGTCTTACCGGGTTG
GACTCAAGACGATAGTTACCGGATAAGGCGCAGCGGTCGGGCTGAACGGGGGGTTCGTGCACACAGCCCA
GCTTGGAGCGAACGACCTACACCGAACTGAGATACCTACAGCGTGAGCTATGAGAAAGCGCCACGCTTCC
CGAAGGGAGAAAGGCGGACAGGTATCCGGTAAGCGGCAGGGTCGGAACAGGAGAGCGCACGAGGGAGCTT
CCAGGGGGAAACGCCTGGTATCTTTATAGTCCTGTCGGGTTTCGCCACCTCTGACTTGAGCGTCGATTTT
TGTGATGCTCGTCAGGGGGGCGGAGCCTATGGAAAAACGCCAGCAACGCGGCCTTTTTACGGTTCCTGGC
CTTTTGCTGGCCTTTTGCTCACATGTTCTTTCCTGCGTTATCCCCTGATTCTGTGGATAACCGTATTACC
GCCTTTGAGTGAGCTGATACCGCTCGCCGCAGCCGAACGACCGAGCGCAGCGAGTCAGTGAGCGAGGAAG
CGGAAGAGCGCCCAATACGCAAACCGCCTCTCCCCGCGCGTTGGCCGATTCATTAATGCAGCTGGCACGA
CAGGTTTCCCGACTGGAAAGCGGGCAGTGAGCGCAACGCAATTAATGTGAGTTAGCTCACTCATTAGGCA
CCCCAGGCTTTACACTTTATGCTTCCGGCTCGTATGTTGTGTGGAATTGTGAGCGGATAACAATTTCACA
CAGGAAACAGCTATGACCATGATTACGCCAAGCGCGCAATTAACCCTCACTAAAGGGAACAAAAGCTGGA
GCTCCGCAAAGAAGTTTAATAATCATATTACATGGCATTACCACCATATACATATCCATATCTAATCTTA
CTTATATGTTGTGGAAATGTAAAGAGCCCCATTATCTTAGCCTAAAAAAACCTTCTCTTTGGAACTTTCA
GTAATACGCTTAACTGCTCATTGCTATATTGAAGTACGGATTAGAAGCCGCCGAGCGGGTGACAGCCCTC
CGAAGGAAGACTCTCCTCCGTGCGTCCTCGTCTTCACCGGTCGCGTTCCTGAAACGCAGATGTGCCTCGC
GCCGCACTGCTCCGAACAATAAAGATTCTACAATACTAGCTTTTATGGTTATGAAGAGGAAAAATTGGCA
GTAACCTGGCCCCACAAACCTTCAAATGAACGAATCAAATTAACAACCATAGGATGATAATGCGATTAGT
TTTTTAGCCTTATTTCTGGGGTAATTAATCAGCGAAGCGATGATTTTTGATCTATTAACAGATATATAAA
TGCAAAAACTGCATAACCACTTTAACTAATACTTTCAACATTTTCGGTTTGTATTACTTCTTATTCAAAT
GTAATAAAAGTATCAACAAAAAATTGTTAATATACCTCTATACTTTAACGTCAAGGAG
